Addgene plasmid #39428: TAL2094
Depositing lab: Keith Joung. Depositing organization: Massachusetts General Hospital. Publication: FLASH assembly of TALENs for high-throughput genome editing. Reyon D, Tsai SQ, Khayter C, Foden JA, Sander JD, Joung JK. Nat Biotechnol. 2012 Apr 8. doi: 10.1038/nbt.2170. PubMed 22484455.
Backbone
  Vector backbone: JDS70
  Backbone manufacturer: Joung lab (Addgene Plasmid # 32285)
  Backbone size w/o insert (bp): 6447
  Vector type: Mammalian Expression ; T7
Growth in bacteria
  Bacterial resistance: Ampicillin, 100 μg/mL
  Growth temperature: 37°C
  Growth strain: XL1 Blue
  Copy number: High Copy
Gene/Insert
  Gene/Insert name: eGFP-TALEN-36-Left
  Species: H. sapiens (human)
  Insert size (bp): 1640
  Promoter: CMV
  Tag / fusion protein: 3X Flag (N terminal on backbone); WT FOKI (C terminal on backbone)
  Cloning method: Restriction Enzyme; 5′ cloning site BsmBI (destroyed during cloning); 3′ cloning site BsmBI (destroyed during cloning)
  Sequencing primers: 5′ CMV-F
Terms and licenses: Academic/Nonprofit Terms; Industry Terms: Not Available to Industry
Depositor comments: Target binding site: TCACCGGGGTGGTGCCCA To reduce the chance of recombination in this plasmid, do not grow in liquid culture for more than 12-14 hours. It is strongly recommended that users perform a diagnostic digest to verify this plasmid prior to use. For example, a double digest of the plasmid with BamHI and KpnI should result in two bands at 2.3kb and 5.8kb
How to cite: TAL2094 was a gift from Keith Joung (Addgene plasmid # 39428 ; http://n2t.net/addgene:39428 ; RRID:Addgene_39428)
