[The description below was written by a language model from this plasmid's Addgene catalogue record.]
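Description:
TAL2094 is a mammalian expression plasmid encoding the left monomer of a TALEN pair directed against the eGFP reporter gene (eGFP-TALEN-36-Left). It is built on the JDS70 backbone, a roughly 6.4 kb TALEN expression vector. A 1.6 kb array of TAL effector repeats was inserted into it through BsmBI sites, which were destroyed during cloning. The repeat array was produced with the FLASH assembly method, a high-throughput approach for building custom TALE repeat arrays. The plasmid is maintained at high copy in E. coli under ampicillin selection. The record gives no feature table, so the origin of replication and other backbone details are not itemised.

Expression is driven by the CMV promoter, and the vector type field also lists T7, which suggests a T7 promoter is available for in vitro transcription of the nuclease mRNA. The backbone supplies an N-terminal 3X FLAG tag for detection and a C-terminal wild-type FokI cleavage domain, so the inserted repeats complete a single open reading frame consisting of tag, TALE DNA-binding domain and nuclease. FokI cuts only as a dimer, so this left monomer is meant to be co-expressed with a matching right-hand TALEN that binds the opposite strand across a spacer. The resulting double-strand break in eGFP can then be repaired by error-prone end joining, which disrupts fluorescence. Such eGFP-targeted pairs are typically used to measure nuclease activity in reporter cells. The depositor notes that the repetitive TALE array is prone to recombination and recommends checking plasmid integrity by diagnostic restriction digest before use. The species field lists human, although the stated target is eGFP.
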