>Addgene plasmid #39428 | TAL2094 | depositor partial sequence | sequence record 49730 | TAL2094 sequence 1640 bps
GAACCTGACCCCAGACCAGGTAGTCGCAATCGCGTCACATGACGGGGGAAAGCAAGCCCTGGAAACCGTG
CAAAGGTTGTTGCCGGTCCTTTGTCAAGACCACGGCCTTACACCGGAGCAAGTCGTGGCCATTGCAAGCA
ACATCGGTGGCAAACAGGCTCTTGAGACGGTTCAGAGACTTCTCCCAGTTCTCTGTCAAGCCCACGGGCT
GACTCCCGATCAAGTTGTAGCGATTGCGTCGCATGACGGAGGGAAACAAGCATTGGAGACTGTCCAACGG
CTCCTTCCCGTGTTGTGTCAAGCCCACGGTTTGACGCCTGCACAAGTGGTCGCCATCGCCAGCCATGATG
GCGGTAAGCAGGCGCTGGAAACAGTACAGCGCCTGCTGCCTGTACTGTGCCAGGATCATGGACTGACCCC
AGACCAGGTAGTCGCAATCGCGAACAATAATGGGGGAAAGCAAGCCCTGGAAACCGTGCAAAGGTTGTTG
CCGGTCCTTTGTCAAGACCACGGCCTTACACCGGAGCAAGTCGTGGCCATTGCAAATAATAACGGTGGCA
AACAGGCTCTTGAGACGGTTCAGAGACTTCTCCCAGTTCTCTGTCAAGCCCACGGGCTGACTCCCGATCA
AGTTGTAGCGATTGCGAATAACAATGGAGGGAAACAAGCATTGGAGACTGTCCAACGGCTCCTTCCCGTG
TTGTGTCAAGCCCACGGTTTGACGCCTGCACAAGTGGTCGCCATCGCCAACAACAACGGCGGTAAGCAGG
CGCTGGAAACAGTACAGCGCCTGCTGCCTGTACTGTGCCAGGATCATGGACTGACCCCAGACCAGGTAGT
CGCAATCGCGTCAAACGGAGGGGGAAAGCAAGCCCTGGAAACCGTGCAAAGGTTGTTGCCGGTCCTTTGT
CAAGACCACGGCCTTACACCGGAGCAAGTCGTGGCCATTGCAAATAATAACGGTGGCAAACAGGCTCTTG
AGACGGTTCAGAGACTTCTCCCAGTTCTCTGTCAAGCCCACGGGCTGACTCCCGATCAAGTTGTAGCGAT
TGCGAATAACAATGGAGGGAAACAAGCATTGGAGACTGTCCAACGGCTCCTTCCCGTGTTGTGTCAAGCC
CACGGTTTGACGCCTGCACAAGTGGTCGCCATCGCCTCGAATGGCGGCGGTAAGCAGGCGCTGGAAACAG
TACAGCGCCTGCTGCCTGTACTGTGCCAGGATCATGGACTGACCCCAGACCAGGTAGTCGCAATCGCGAA
CAATAATGGGGGAAAGCAAGCCCTGGAAACCGTGCAAAGGTTGTTGCCGGTCCTTTGTCAAGACCACGGC
CTTACACCGGAGCAAGTCGTGGCCATTGCATCCCACGACGGTGGCAAACAGGCTCTTGAGACGGTTCAGA
GACTTCTCCCAGTTCTCTGTCAAGCCCACGGGCTGACTCCCGATCAAGTTGTAGCGATTGCGTCGCATGA
CGGAGGGAAACAAGCATTGGAGACTGTCCAACGGCTCCTTCCCGTGTTGTGTCAAGCCCACGGTTTGACG
CCTGCACAAGTGGTCGCCATCGCCAGCCATGATGGCGGTAAGCAGGCGCTGGAAACAGTACAGCGCCTGC
TGCCTGTACTGTGCCAGGATCATGGACTGA
