>Addgene plasmid #39428 | TAL2094 | addgene partial sequence | sequence record 52668 | JDS-TALEN-F 5'-TAGGGGTCGGTAAACAGTGG-3'
ACTGTGGCGGGTGAGCTTAGGGGGCCTCCGCTCCAGCTCGACACCGGGCAGCTGCTGAAGATCGCGAAGA
GAGGGGGAGTAACAGCGGTAGAGGCAGTGCACGCCTGGCGCAATGCGCTCACCGGGGCCCCCTTGAACCT
GACCCCAGACCAGGTAGTCGCAATCGCGTCACATGACGGGGGAAAGCAAGCCCTGGAAACCGTGCAAAGG
TTGTTGCCGGTCCTTTGTCAAGACCACGGCCTTACACCGGAGCAAGTCGTGGCCATTGCAAGCAACATCG
GTGGCAAACAGGCTCTTGAGACGGTTCAGAGACTTCTCCCAGTTCTCTGTCAAGCCCACGGGCTGACTCC
CGATCAAGTTGTAGCGATTGCGTCGCATGACGGAGGGAAACAAGCATTGGAGACTGTCCAACGGCTCCTT
CCCGTGTTGTGTCAAGCCCACGGTTTGACGCCTGCACAAGTGGTCGCCATCGCCAGCCATGATGGCGGTA
AGCAGGCGCTGGAAACAGTACAGCGCCTGCTGCCTGTACTGTGCCAGGATCATGGACTGACCCCAGACCA
GGTAGTCGCAATCGCGAACAATAATGGGGGAAAGCAAGCCCTGGAAACCGTGCAAAGGTTGTTGCCGGTC
CTTTGTCAAGACCACGGCCTTACACCGGAGCAAGTCGTGGCCATTGCAAATAATAACGGTGGCAAACAGG
CTCTTGAGACGGTTCAGAGACTTCTCCCAGTTCTCTGTCAAGCCCACGGGCTGACTCCCGATCAAGTTGT
AGCGATTGCGAATAACAATGGAGGGAAACAAGCATTGGAGACTGTCCAACGGCTCCTTCCCGTGTTGTGT
CAAGCCCACGGTTTGACGCCTGCACAAGTGGTCGCCATCGCCAACAACAACGG
